Addgene plasmid #229639: pAAV.RMacL3-01.ChR2(H134R)-GFP.BCC10
Purpose: L3 pyramidal neuron Enhancer to drive transgene expression
Depositing lab: William Stauffer. Depositing organization: University of Pittsburgh (University, School of Medicine, and Cancer Institute). Publication: Machine learning identification of enhancers in the rhesus macaque genome. He J, Phan BN, Kerkhoff WG, Alikaya A, Hong T, Brull OR, Fredericks JM, Sedorovitz M, Srinivasan C, Leone MJ, Wirfel OM, Brown A, Dauby S, Tittle RK, Lin MK, Hooks BM, Bostan AC, Gharbawie OA, Byrne LC, Pfenning AR, Stauffer WR. Neuron. 2025 May 21;113(10):1548-1561.e8. doi: 10.1016/j.neuron.2025.04.030. PubMed 40403706.
Backbone
  Vector backbone: Unknown
  Backbone manufacturer: Vector Builder
  Vector type: Mammalian Expression, AAV
Growth in bacteria
  Bacterial resistance: Ampicillin, 100 μg/mL
  Growth temperature: 37°C
  Growth strain: NEB Stable
  Copy number: High Copy
Gene/Insert
  Gene/Insert name: RMacL3-01.ChR2(H134R)-GFP.BCC10
  Species: Synthetic
  Cloning method: Gibson Cloning
  Sequencing primers: 5′ Unknown
Terms and licenses: Academic/Nonprofit Terms; Industry Terms: Not Available to Industry
Depositor comments: Please visit https://doi.org/10.1101/2024.12.01.626253 for bioRxiv preprint.
How to cite: pAAV.RMacL3-01.ChR2(H134R)-GFP.BCC10 was a gift from William Stauffer (Addgene plasmid # 229639 ; http://n2t.net/addgene:229639 ; RRID:Addgene_229639)
