[The description below was written by a language model from this plasmid's Addgene catalogue record and pLannotate feature annotations shown in this document.]
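Description:
pAAV.RMacL3-01.ChR2(H134R)-GFP.BCC10 is a 7,654-nt AAV transfer plasmid for mammalian expression. It was assembled by Gibson cloning on a commercially supplied backbone whose identity is not recorded. It is propagated in E. coli using a high-copy ColE1/pUC-type origin and is selected with ampicillin through the bla gene and its promoter. The backbone also carries an f1 phage origin and remnants of a lac cloning region (lacI and lacZα fragments, CAP site, lac promoter and operator) that play no role in the payload. Two AAV2 inverted terminal repeats, one spanning the sequence origin, flank the expression cassette. They provide the cis signals needed to replicate and package the intervening DNA into recombinant AAV particles when rep, cap and helper functions are supplied in trans.

Between the ITRs, the annotated payload is ChR2(H134R), a blue light-gated cation channel from Chlamydomonas carrying a mutation commonly used for optogenetic activation. EGFP follows it closely, consistent with the ChR2-GFP fusion implied by the name, so opsin-expressing cells can be identified by fluorescence. A WPRE downstream enhances transcript stability and expression, and an SV40 polyadenylation signal terminates the message.

The roughly 1.4 kb between the left ITR and the opsin is unannotated. It presumably holds RMacL3-01, the enhancer described as targeting layer 3 pyramidal neurons, but the record does not state which minimal promoter accompanies it. The unannotated stretch between EGFP and the WPRE may contain the "BCC10" element named in the insert, whose nature is also not defined in the record. The construct is intended for enhancer-driven, cell-type-selective transgene expression in L3 pyramidal neurons and comes from work on enhancers in the rhesus macaque genome.
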