Features (pLannotate 1.2.2; 16 found; start..end, strand, type, name):
   1599..2525    +  CDS            ChR2(H134R): H134R mutant of an N-terminal fragment of channelrhodopsin-2 from the alga Chlamydomonas reinhardtii (Nagel et al., 2005) blue light-activated cation channel
   2538..3257    +  CDS            EGFP: the original enhanced GFP (Yang et al., 1996) mammalian codon-optimized
   3813..4399    +  misc_feature   WPRE: woodchuck hepatitis virus posttranscriptional regulatory element
   4414..4535    -  polyA_signal   SV40 poly(A) signal: SV40 polyadenylation signal
   4558..4626    -  CDS            large T antigen (fragment): large T antigen from SV40 (simian virus 40)
   4704..4834    +  repeat_region  AAV2 ITR (fragment): inverted terminal repeat of adeno-associated virus serotype 2 inverted
   4848..5005    +  CDS            lacZα (fragment): LacZα fragment of β-galactosidase; lacZ fragment
   5010..5438    +  rep_origin     f1 ori (sequence partly withheld): f1 bacteriophage origin of replication; arrow indicates direction of (+) strand synthesis
   5491..5595    +  promoter       AmpR promoter: bla
   5596..6456    +  CDS            AmpR: β-lactamase; bla; confers resistance to ampicillin, carbenicillin, and related antibiotics
   6627..7215    +  rep_origin     ori: high-copy-number ColE1/pMB1/pBR322/pUC origin of replication
   7398..7490    +  CDS            lacI (fragment): lac repressor; lacI; The lac repressor binds to the lac operator to inhibit transcription in E. coli. This inhibition can be relieved by adding lactose or isopropyl-β-D-thiogalactopyranoside (IPTG).
   7503..7524    +  protein_bind   CAP binding site: CAP binding activates transcription in the presence of cAMP. E. coli catabolite activator protein
   7539..7569    +  promoter       lac promoter: promoter for the E. coli lac operon
   7577..7593    +  protein_bind   lac operator: The lac repressor binds to the lac operator to inhibit transcription in E. coli. This inhibition can be relieved by adding lactose or isopropyl-β-D-thiogalactopyranoside (IPTG). lac repressor encoded by lacI
   7654..130     -  repeat_region  AAV2 ITR (fragment) (across the origin): inverted terminal repeat of adeno-associated virus serotype 2 inverted
>Addgene plasmid #229639 | pAAV.RMacL3-01.ChR2(H134R)-GFP.BCC10 | addgene full sequence | sequence record 475634 | Addgene NGS Result
CTGCGCGCTCGCTCGCTCACTGAGGCCGCCCGGGCAAAGCCCGGGCGTCGGGCGACCTTTGGTCGCCCGG
CCTCAGTGAGCGAGCGAGCGCGCAGAGAGGGAGTGGCCAACTCCATCACTAGGGGTTCCTTGTAGTTAAT
GATTAACCCGCCATGCTACTTATCTACGTAGCCATGCTCTAGGAAGATCGGAATTCGTCAGGAAACTCGG
GCTGAAATCCCACTACTGGGGGAAATCTGCTAACCCCTCTGAACCTCATTTTTCACTTGCATCAAAGGGG
ATAAAGTGCTTCTTGCCTCTGGGCCGTGGGCATCTGTGGGATTGGACTGGGTCATGGGGAGCCGTGGGGT
GGCACTGGGGAGCTGCATCAGCCGCCAGCATCTCTGAGGCCTTTGCTTTCTCTGAGGGAAGGCCCAGTTT
GATTTAGGTCCTGAGAATCCCAGAATGGCCATTTCTGGAAAAAATAACCCAAAGCCCAGATTTCCCTTTT
AGTTTTATCCCACACGGGCCAGCAACATGCATAACAAAATATTCCATTTCTCAAAGGAAGTCTTAGAATA
TTGGATGAATGCACTGTGTGCCTTGACTTCATTCGCAAAGCACCCATGTCCCTTGGATCCCTTCCGCTCT
CCCTCCCGCCCCCACGCTGCCCTTGTTCTGGGAAATCCAGCTCTCCAGGAGCAATCAGCACAGAGGCCAG
GAACATCCAAACTGAGCAGCCGGGGTCCCCCCCACCCCCCACCCCGCCCCACGCGGCAACTTTGAGCCTG
TGCTGGGACAGAGCCTCTAGTTCCTAAATTAGTCCATGAGGTCAGAGGCAGCACTGCCATTGTAACGCGA
TTGGAGAGGATCACGTCACCGGACACGCCCCCAGGCATCTCCCTGGGTCTCCTAAACTTGGCGGGGAGAA
GTTTTAGCCCTTAAGTTTTAGCCTTTAACCCCCATATTCAGAACTGTGCGAGTTGGCGAAACCCCACAAA
TCACAACAAACTGTACACAACACCGAGCTAGAGGTGATCTTTCTTGTCCATTCCACACAGGCCTTAGTAA
TGCGTCGCCATAGCAACAGTGTCACTAGTAGCACCAGCACTTCCCCACACCCTCCCCCTCAGGAATCCGT
ACTCTCCAGTGAACCCCAGAAACCTCTGGAGAGTTCTGGACAAGGGCGGAACCCACAACTCCGATTACTC
AAGGGAGGCGGGGAAGCTCCACCAGACGCGAAACTGCTGGAAGATTCCTGGCCCCAAGGCCTCCTCCGGC
TCGCTGATTGGCCCAGCGGAGAGTGGGCGGGGCCGGTGAAGACTCCTTAAAGGCGCAGGGCGGCGAGCAG
GTCACCAGACGCTGACAGCTACTCAGAACCAAATCTGGTTCCATCCAGAGACAAGCGAAGACAAGAGAAG
CAGAGCGAGCGGCGCGTTCCCGATCCTCGGCCAGGACCAGCCTTCCCCAGAGCATCCCTGCCGCGGAGCG
CAACCTTCCCAGGAGCATCCCTGCCGCGGAGCGCAACTTTCCCCGGAGCATCCACGCCGCGGAGCGCAGC
CTTCCAGAAGCAGAGCGCGGCGCCGGAGCGGGATCAGCCACCGCGGGCTAGCGCCACCATGGACTATGGC
GGCGCTTTGTCTGCCGTCGGACGCGAACTTTTGTTCGTTACTAATCCTGTGGTGGTGAACGGGTCCGTCC
TGGTCCCTGAGGATCAATGTTACTGTGCCGGATGGATTGAATCTCGCGGCACGAACGGCGCTCAGACCGC
GTCAAATGTCCTGCAGTGGCTTGCAGCAGGATTCAGCATTTTGCTGCTGATGTTCTATGCCTACCAAACC
TGGAAATCTACATGCGGCTGGGAGGAGATCTATGTGTGCGCCATTGAAATGGTTAAGGTGATTCTCGAGT
TCTTTTTTGAGTTTAAGAATCCCTCTATGCTCTACCTTGCCACAGGACACCGGGTGCAGTGGCTGCGCTA
TGCAGAGTGGCTGCTCACTTGTCCTGTCATCCTTATCCGCCTGAGCAACCTCACCGGCCTGAGCAACGAC
TACAGCAGGAGAACCATGGGACTCCTTGTCTCAGACATCGGGACTATCGTGTGGGGGGCTACCAGCGCCA
TGGCAACCGGCTATGTTAAAGTCATCTTCTTTTGTCTTGGATTGTGCTATGGCGCGAACACATTTTTTCA
CGCCGCCAAAGCATATATCGAGGGTTATCATACTGTGCCAAAGGGTCGGTGCCGCCAGGTCGTGACCGGC
ATGGCATGGCTGTTTTTCGTGAGCTGGGGTATGTTCCCAATTCTCTTCATTTTGGGGCCCGAAGGTTTTG
GCGTCCTGAGCGTCTATGGCTCCACCGTAGGTCACACGATTATTGATCTGATGAGTAAAAATTGTTGGGG
GTTGTTGGGACACTACCTGCGCGTCCTGATCCACGAGCACATATTGATTCACGGAGATATCCGCAAAACC
ACCAAACTGAACATCGGCGGAACGGAGATCGAGGTCGAGACTCTCGTCGAAGACGAAGCCGAGGCCGGAG
CCGTGCCAGCGGCCGCCATGGTGAGCAAGGGCGAGGAGCTGTTCACCGGGGTGGTGCCCATCCTGGTCGA
GCTGGACGGCGACGTAAACGGCCACAAGTTCAGCGTGTCCGGCGAGGGCGAGGGCGATGCCACCTACGGC
AAGCTGACCCTGAAGTTCATCTGCACCACCGGCAAGCTGCCCGTGCCCTGGCCCACCCTCGTGACCACCC
TGACCTACGGCGTGCAGTGCTTCAGCCGCTACCCCGACCACATGAAGCAGCACGACTTCTTCAAGTCCGC
CATGCCCGAAGGCTACGTCCAGGAGCGCACCATCTTCTTCAAGGACGACGGCAACTACAAGACCCGCGCC
GAGGTGAAGTTCGAGGGCGACACCCTGGTGAACCGCATCGAGCTGAAGGGCATCGACTTCAAGGAGGACG
GCAACATCCTGGGGCACAAGCTGGAGTACAACTACAACAGCCACAACGTCTATATCATGGCCGACAAGCA
GAAGAACGGCATCAAGGTGAACTTCAAGATCCGCCACAACATCGAGGACGGCAGCGTGCAGCTCGCCGAC
CACTACCAGCAGAACACCCCCATCGGCGACGGCCCCGTGCTGCTGCCCGACAACCACTACCTGAGCACCC
AGTCCGCCCTGAGCAAAGACCCCAACGAGAAGCGCGATCACATGGTCCTGCTGGAGTTCGTGACCGCCGC
CGGGATCACTCTCGGCATGGACGAGCTGTACAAGTAAGTTTAAACACAGGGTTAATCATTAACTACAGGT
GTGGAGACGTGGAGAACCTCAATACTCTCTCATTGTAGTTGGAGCGGAACTGGATATTGAGAGATGTGGT
GCCAACGTATGATGGTCTCTCTTGCACACCGGAATAGTGACGACATTGTCGTAGACCTGACATACAGCTA
CATGGTGGTGTAACCACTCGTATCTTGATAGGATAACGCGCTCGCCATCAATACAAGTCTGCACATGGTC
AGACTAAGAGGATAGGTTAGAATCCGTGTGTTATCACGCTCTTGACCTGTACTTCCAAAGACCGCTTGTT
CGAAGGAGGATCAGGACCGCAGCCTATTGGACACACAACGTACACATAGGAGATCAGAGGACCCAGATGA
TACCAACCTACGTGAGTCCTGCACTACAAGTTCGTCCGCACTATCCTGGTCTCGCCGATAGGTTCTGACC
TCCGGTACTAGCTATCGAGGTGTTGTCCAACAGTGCTATGAACGAGCATCTTAGGACCTGCCTCAGACTA
CTCCGTGGAATACCGCATGCGGCCGCGATCGCTCAACCTCTGGATTACAAAATTTGTGAAAGATTGACTG
GTATTCTTAACTATGTTGCTCCTTTTACGCTATGTGGATACGCTGCTTTAATGCCTTTGTATCATGCTAT
TGCTTCCCGTATGGCTTTCATTTTCTCCTCCTTGTATAAATCCTGGTTGCTGTCTCTTTATGAGGAGTTG
TGGCCCGTTGTCAGGCAACGTGGCGTGGTGTGCACTGTGTTTGCTGACGCAACCCCCACTGGTTGGGGCA
TTGCCACCACCTGTCAGCTCCTTTCCGGGACTTTCGCTTTCCCCCTCCCTATTGCCACGGCGGAACTCAT
CGCCGCCTGCCTTGCCCGCTGCTGGACAGGGGCTCGGCTGTTGGGCACTGACAATTCCGTGGTGTTGTCG
GGGAAATCATCGTCCTTTCCTTGGCTGCTCGCCTGTGTTGCCACCTGGATTCTGCGCGGGACGTCCTTCT
GCTACGTCCCTTCGGCCCTCAATCCAGCGGACCTTCCTTCCCGCGGCCTGCTGCCGGCTCTGCGGCCTCT
TCCGCGTCTTCGCCTTCGCCCTCAGACGAGTCGGATCTCCCTTTGGGCCGCCTCCCCGCGATCGCAGACA
TGATAAGATACATTGATGAGTTTGGACAAACCACAACTAGAATGCAGTGAAAAAAATGCTTTATTTGTGA
AATTTGTGATGCTATTGCTTTATTTGTAACCATTATAAGCTGCAATAAACAAGTTAACAACAACAATTGC
ATTCATTTTATGTTTCAGGTTCAGGGGGAGATGTGGGAGGTTTTTTAAAGCAAGTAAAACCTCTACAAAT
GTGGTAGTCGAAATTCCCGATAAGGATCTTCCTAGAGCATGGCTACGTAGATAAGTAGCATGGCGGGTTA
ATCATTAACTACAAGGAACCCCTAGTGATGGAGTTGGCCACTCCCTCTCTGCGCGCTCGCTCGCTCACTG
AGGCCGGGCGACCAAAGGTCGCCCGACGCCCGGGCTTTGCCCGGGCGGCCTCAGTGAGCGAGCGAGCGCG
CAGCCTTAATTAACCTAATTCACTGGCCGTCGTTTTACAACGTCGTGACTGGGAAAACCCTGGCGTTACC
CAACTTAATCGCCTTGCAGCACATCCCCCTTTCGCCAGCTGGCGTAATAGCGAAGAGGCCCGCACCGATC
GCCCTTCCCAACAGTTGCGCAGCCTGAATGGCGAATGGG
[124 nt withheld, positions 5010-5133]
C
[91 nt withheld, positions 5135-5225]
A
[49 nt withheld, positions 5227-5275]
CCTTTGACGTTGGAGTCCACGTTCTTT
[37 nt withheld, positions 5303-5339]
ACCCTATCTCGGTCTATTCTTTTGATTTATAAGGGATTTTGCCGATTTCGGCCTATTGGTTAAAAAATGA
GCTGATTTAACAAAAATTTAACGCGAATTTTAACAAAATATTAACGCTTACAATTTAGGTGGCACTTTTC
GGGGAAATGTGCGCGGAACCCCTATTTGTTTATTTTTCTAAATACATTCAAATATGTATCCGCTCATGAG
ACAATAACCCTGATAAATGCTTCAATAATATTGAAAAAGGAAGAGTATGAGTATTCAACATTTCCGTGTC
GCCCTTATTCCCTTTTTTGCGGCATTTTGCCTTCCTGTTTTTGCTCACCCAGAAACGCTGGTGAAAGTAA
AAGATGCTGAAGATCAGTTGGGTGCACGAGTGGGTTACATCGAACTGGATCTCAACAGCGGTAAGATCCT
TGAGAGTTTTCGCCCCGAAGAACGTTTTCCAATGATGAGCACTTTTAAAGTTCTGCTATGTGGCGCGGTA
TTATCCCGTATTGACGCCGGGCAAGAGCAACTCGGTCGCCGCATACACTATTCTCAGAATGACTTGGTTG
AGTACTCACCAGTCACAGAAAAGCATCTTACGGATGGCATGACAGTAAGAGAATTATGCAGTGCTGCCAT
AACCATGAGTGATAACACTGCGGCCAACTTACTTCTGACAACGATCGGAGGACCGAAGGAGCTAACCGCT
TTTTTGCACAACATGGGGGATCATGTAACTCGCCTTGATCGTTGGGAACCGGAGCTGAATGAAGCCATAC
CAAACGACGAGCGTGACACCACGATGCCTGTAGCAATGGCAACAACGTTGCGCAAACTATTAACTGGCGA
ACTACTTACTCTAGCTTCCCGGCAACAATTAATAGACTGGATGGAGGCGGATAAAGTTGCAGGACCACTT
CTGCGCTCGGCCCTTCCGGCTGGCTGGTTTATTGCTGATAAATCTGGAGCCGGTGAGCGTGGGTCTCGCG
GTATCATTGCAGCACTGGGGCCAGATGGTAAGCCCTCCCGTATCGTAGTTATCTACACGACGGGGAGTCA
GGCAACTATGGATGAACGAAATAGACAGATCGCTGAGATAGGTGCCTCACTGATTAAGCATTGGTAACTG
TCAGACCAAGTTTACTCATATATACTTTAGATTGATTTAAAACTTCATTTTTAATTTAAAAGGATCTAGG
TGAAGATCCTTTTTGATAATCTCATGACCAAAATCCCTTAACGTGAGTTTTCGTTCCACTGAGCGTCAGA
CCCCGTAGAAAAGATCAAAGGATCTTCTTGAGATCCTTTTTTTCTGCGCGTAATCTGCTGCTTGCAAACA
AAAAAACCACCGCTACCAGCGGTGGTTTGTTTGCCGGATCAAGAGCTACCAACTCTTTTTCCGAAGGTAA
CTGGCTTCAGCAGAGCGCAGATACCAAATACTGTTCTTCTAGTGTAGCCGTAGTTAGGCCACCACTTCAA
GAACTCTGTAGCACCGCCTACATACCTCGCTCTGCTAATCCTGTTACCAGTGCCTGCTGCCAGTGGCGAT
AAGTCGTGTCTTACCGGGTTGGACTCAAGACGATAGTTACCGGATAAGGCGCAGCGGTCGGGCTGAACGG
GGGGTTCGTGCACACAGCCCAGCTTGGAGCGAACGACCTACACCGAACTGAGATACCTACAGCGTGAGCT
ATGAGAAAGCGCCACGCTTCCCGAAGGGAGAAAGGCGGACAGGTATCCGGTAAGCGGCAGGGTCGGAACA
GGAGAGCGCACGAGGGAGCTTCCAGGGGGAAACGCCTGGTATCTTTATAGTCCTGTCGGGTTTCGCCACC
TCTGACTTGAGCGTCGATTTTTGTGATGCTCGTCAGGGGGGCGGAGCCTATGGAAAAACGCCAGCAACGC
GGCCTTTTTACGGTTCCTGGCCTTTTGCTGGCCTTTTGCTCACATGTTCTTTCCTGCGTTATCCCCTGAT
TCTGTGGATAACCGTATTACCGCCTTTGAGTGAGCTGATACCGCTCGCCGCAGCCGAACGACCGAGCGCA
GCGAGTCAGTGAGCGAGGAAGCGGAAGAGCGCCCAATACGCAAACCGCCTCTCCCCGCGCGTTGGCCGAT
TCATTAATGCAGCTGGCACGACAGGTTTCCCGACTGGAAAGCGGGCAGTGAGCGCAACGCAATTAATGTG
AGTTAGCTCACTCATTAGGCACCCCAGGCTTTACACTTTATGCTTCCGGCTCGTATGTTGTGTGGAATTG
TGAGCGGATAACAATTTCACACAGGAAACAGCTATGACCATGATTACGCCAGATTTAATTAAGGCCTTAA
TTAGG
